>Addgene plasmid #58753 | MAC045-C12 | depositor partial sequence | sequence record 90899 | insert
TATGACGAGATTGAAGAATTAAAGAGCAAGAATGAAGTACTAACAAATTTATTAAATAAGCTAATAGCTT
TTGATAAGAAAAGAATATTTTTATATCCTGTGAATGTACAGTTAGTACCTGATTATTTGAATGTCATAAA
AGAACCTATGGATTTTACAACAATGAAACAGAAACTTCAGAATTTTAAATATAAAAGTTTTCAAGAATTT
GAGAAAGATGTTCTTTTAATTATTAATAATTGTTATACATATAATGACCCAAGTACAATATATTATAAAT
TTGCTGAAGATATAGAAACTTATTATAAAAAATTAAATATTAAAATTCAAACGAAATATATGAACATACA
CCTA
