>Addgene plasmid #58753 | MAC045-C12 | addgene partial sequence | sequence record 93038 | T7 5'-TAATACGACTCACTATAGGG-3'
AGAAGGAGATATACCATGCATCATCATCATCATCACAGCAGCGGCAGAGAAAACTTGTATTTCCAGGGCT
ATGACGAGATTGAAGAATTAAAGAGCAAGAATGAAGTACTAACAAATTTATTAAATAAGCTAATAGCTTT
TGATAAGAAAAGAATATTTTTATATCCTGTGAATGTACAGTTAGTACCTGATTATTTGAATGTCATAAAA
GAACCTATGGATTTTACAACAATGAAACAGAAACTTCAGAATTTTAAATATAAAAGTTTTCAAGAATTTG
AGAAAGATGTTCTTTTAATTATTAATAATTGTTATACATATAATGACCCAAGTACAATATATTATAAATT
TGCTGAAGATATAGAAACTTATTATAAAAAATTAAATATTAAAATTCAAACGAAATATATGAACATACAC
CTATGATGACGAAGCTTGCGGCCGCACTCGAGCACCACCACCACCACCACTGAGATCCGGCTGCTAACAA
AGCCCGAAAGGAAGCTGAGTTGGCTGCTGCCACCGCTGAGCAATAACTAGCATAACCCCTTGGGGCCTCT
AAACGGGTCTTGAGGGGTTTTTTGCTGAAAGGAGGAACTATATCCGGATTGGCGAATGGG
[112 nt withheld, positions 621-732]
CTCGCCCACGTTC
[55 nt withheld, positions 746-800]
