>Addgene plasmid #58753 | MAC045-C12 | addgene partial sequence | sequence record 93039 | T7term 5'-GCTAGTTATTGCTCAGCGG-3'
GGCTTTGTTAGCAGCCGGATCTCAGTGGTGGTGGTGGTGGTGCTCGAGTGCGGCCGCAAGCTTCGTCATC
ATAGGTGTATGTTCATATATTTCGTTTGAATTTTAATATTTAATTTTTTATAATAAGTTTCTATATCTTC
AGCAAATTTATAATATATTGTACTTGGGTCATTATATGTATAACAATTATTAATAATTAAAAGAACATCT
TTCTCAAATTCTTGAAAACTTTTATATTTAAAATTCTGAAGTTTCTGTTTCATTGTTGTAAAATCCATAG
GTTCTTTTATGACATTCAAATAATCAGGTACTAACTGTACATTCACAGGATATAAAAATATTCTTTTCTT
ATCAAAAGCTATTAGCTTATTTAATAAATTTGTTAGTACTTCATTCTTGCTCTTTAATTCTTCAATCTCG
TCATAGCCCTGGAAATACAAGTTTTCTCTGCCGCTGCTGTGATGATGATGATGATGCATGGTATATCTCC
TTCTTAAAGTTAAACAAAATTATTTCTAGAGGGGAATTGTTATCCGCTCACAATTCCCCTATAGTGAGTC
GTATTAATTTCGCGGGATCGAGATCTCGATCCTCTACGCCGGACGCATCG
