[The description below was written by a language model from this plasmid's Addgene catalogue record.]
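Description:
MAC045-C12 is a bacterial expression plasmid built on the pET28-MHL backbone, a pET28-derived vector from a structural genomics programme, listed at 7325 bp without insert. It carries kanamycin resistance for selection and is recorded as high copy, with DH5alpha given as the propagation strain. No feature table accompanies the record, so the origin of replication and other backbone elements are not itemised here.

The insert is the protein construct that yielded PDB entry 4NXJ, annotated with the locus identifier PF14_0724 and the alternative name PP-BRD4. The PF14 prefix is the style used for Plasmodium falciparum gene identifiers and the BRD label suggests a bromodomain-containing protein, but the record does not explicitly state the species or the domain boundaries. It does caution that the insert was designed for structure determination and may not represent the full open reading frame, so it is most likely a truncated fragment chosen for crystallisation. Expression is driven by the T7 promoter, which requires a host supplying T7 RNA polymerase, such as a DE3 lysogen, rather than the cloning strain used for maintenance. The protein is produced with an N-terminal His tag, allowing purification by immobilised metal affinity chromatography. The T7 and T7 terminator sequencing primers indicate that the insert sits within the standard pET expression cassette. The cloning method is not recorded.

The plasmid is intended for recombinant production of this protein in E. coli, for example to reproduce the crystallised material or to supply purified protein for biochemical, biophysical or ligand-binding studies.
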