Addgene plasmid #58753: MAC045-C12
Purpose: bacterial expression of PDB 4NXJ
Depositing lab: Cheryl Arrowsmith. Depositing organization: University of Toronto.
Backbone
  Vector backbone: pET28-MHL
  Backbone manufacturer: SGC
  Backbone size w/o insert (bp): 7325
  Vector type: Bacterial Expression
Growth in bacteria
  Bacterial resistance: Kanamycin, 50 μg/mL
  Growth temperature: 37°C
  Growth strain: DH5alpha
  Copy number: High Copy
Gene/Insert
  Gene/Insert name: PDB:4NXJ (alt names: PF14_0724:MAC045-C12:C221552; PP-BRD4)
  Mutation: Bacterial expression for structure determination; may not be full ORF, see comments
  Promoter: T7
  Tag / fusion protein: His (N terminal on insert)
  Cloning method: Unknown
  Sequencing primers: 5′ T7; 3′ T7term
Terms and licenses: Academic/Nonprofit Terms; Industry Terms: Not Available to Industry
How to cite: MAC045-C12 was a gift from Cheryl Arrowsmith (Addgene plasmid # 58753 ; http://n2t.net/addgene:58753 ; RRID:Addgene_58753)
